>Addgene plasmid #32701 | pcDNA3.1(+)-GRP78/BiP Sequencing Result | analyzer sequence | sequence record 338509
CTTCTGGAATAGCTCAGAGGCCGAGGCGGCCTCGGCCTCTGCATAAATAAAAAAAATTAGTCAGCCATGG
GGCGGAGAATGGGCGGAACTGGGCGGAGTTAGGGGCGGGATGGGCGGAGTTAGGGGCGGGACTATGGTTG
CTGACTAATTGAGATGCATGCTTTGCATACTTCTGCCTGCTGGGGAGCCTGGGGACTTTCCACACCTGGT
TGCTGACTAATTGAGATGCATGCTTTGCATACTTCTGCCTGCTGGGGAGCCTGGGGACTTTCCACACCCT
AACTGACACACATTCCACAGCTGGTTCTTTCCGCCTCAGGACTCTTCCTTTTTCAATATTATTGAAGCAT
TTATCAGGGTTATTGTCTCATGAGCGGATACATATTTGAATGTATTTAGAAAAATAAACAAATAGGGGTT
CCGCGCACATTTCCCCGAAAAGTGCCACCTG
[124 nt withheld, positions 452-575]
C
[91 nt withheld, positions 577-667]
A
[49 nt withheld, positions 669-717]
CCTTTGACGTTGGAGTCCACGTTCTTT
[37 nt withheld, positions 745-781]
ACCCTATCTCGGTCTATTCTTTTGATTTATAAGGGATTTTGCCGATTTCGGCCTATTGGTTAAAAAATGA
GCTGATTTAACAAAAATTTAACGCGAATTTTAACAAAATATTAACGCTTACAATTTACGCGTTAAGATAC
ATTGATGAGTTTGGACAAACCACAACTAGAATGCAGTGAAAAAAATGCTTTATTTGTGAAATTTGTGATG
CTATTGCTTTATTTGTAACCATTATAAGCTGCAATAAACAAGTTAACAACAACAATTGCATTCATTTTAT
GTTTCAGGTTCAGGGGGAGGTGTGGGAGGTTTTTTAAAGCAAGTAAAACCTCTACAAATGTGGTATGGCT
GATTATGATCAGTTATCTAGATCCGGTGGATCCCGGGTATGCCCTTTACTGTGCTGCTGTTGCTGCTGTT
GTTGCTGCTGTTGTTGCTGCTGTTGCTGCTGCGGCAGGTGCTGCTGCTGCTGCTGCTGCTGCTGCTTTGG
TCTTCTTAGTTTTGTTCTTTTTGTCTCTCTTCTTCAACCCATCCATGTTAGCTCTAAGGAGGTTTGAATA
AGCCATCTGAAACTTATTCACTTCCTTGGAGCTCACCACAGTGCTGATCTTCTTCTTCCCATCGGTAGCT
CTTAACAGACACTTGTTGTCTGCGGGCTCAAAGCCCTCCACAGTACCTTTCTTTGGAATGGGTTTGGTTC
GACCGTCATACTTCTTCAAGGTGATATAGACGCTGCCCGACGTCCGGCACTTCTGGAAAAGTCTGGTCAG
CTCCGTCAGGAACTGCTCGCTCTCCAACAACACCATAGAATTCGAAGCTTGAGCTCGAGATCTGAGTCCG
GACTTGTACAGCTCGTCCATGCCGAGAGTGATCCCGGCGGCGGTCACGAACTCCAGCAGGACCATGTGAT
CGCGCTTCTCGTTGGGGTCTTTGCTCAGGGCGGACTGGGTGCTCAGGTAGTGGTTGTCGGGCAGCAGCAC
GGGGCCGTCGCCGATGGGGGTGTTCTGCTGGTAGTGGTCGGCGAGCTGCACGCTGCCGTCCTCGATGTTG
TGGCGGATCTTGAAGTTCACCTTGATGCCGTTCTTCTGCTTGTCGGCCATGATATAGACGTTGTGGCTGT
TGTAGTTGTACTCCAGCTTGTGCCCCAGGATGTTGCCGTCCTCCTTGAAGTCGATGCCCTTCAGCTCGAT
GCGGTTCACCAGGGTGTCGCCCTCGAACTTCACCTCGGCGCGGGTCTTGTAGTTGCCGTCGTCCTTGAAG
AAGATGGTGCGCTCCTGGACGTAGCCTTCGGGCATGGCGGACTTGAAGAAGTCGTGCTGCTTCATGTGGT
CGGGGTAGCGGCTGAAGCACTGCACGCCGTAGGTCAGGGTGGTCACGAGGGTGGGCCAGGGCACGGGCAG
CTTGCCGGTGGTGCAGATGAACTTCAGGGTCAGCTTGCCGTAGGTGGCATCGCCCTCGCCCTCGCCGGAC
ACGCTGAACTTGTGGCCGTTTACGTCGCCGTCCAGCTCGACCAGGATGGGCACCACCCCGGTGAACAGCT
CCTCGCCCTTGCTCACCATGGTGGCGACCGGTAGCGCTAGCGGATCTGACGGTTCACTAAACCAGCTCTG
CTTATATAGACCTCCCACCGTACACGCCTACCGCCCATTTGCGTCAATGGGGCGGAGTTGTTACGACATT
TTGGAAAGTCCCGTTGATTTTGGTGCCAAAACAAACTCCCATTGACGTCAATGGGGTGGAGACTTGGAAA
TCCCCGTGAGTCAAACCGCTATCCACGCCCATTGATGTACTGCCAAAACCGCATCACCATGGTAATAGCG
ATGACTAATACGTAGATGTACTGCCAAGTAGGAAAGTCCCATAAGGTCATGTACTGGGCATAATGCCAGG
CGGGCCATTTACCGTCATTGACGTCAATAGGGGGCGTACTTGGCATATGATACACTTGATGTACTGCCAA
GTGGGCAGTTTACCGTAAATACTCCACCCATTGACGTCAATGGAAAGTCCCTATTGGCGTTACTATGGGA
ACATACGTCATTATTGACGTCAATGGGCGGGGGTCGTTGGGCGGTCAGCCAGGCGGGCCATTTACCGTAA
GTTATGTAACGCGGAACTCCATATATGGGCTATGAACTAATGACCCCGTAATTGATTACTATTAATAACT
AATGCATGGCGGTAATACGGTTATCCACAGAATCAGGGGATAACGCAGGAAAGAACATGTGAGCAAAAGG
CCAGCAAAAGGCCAGGAACCGTAAAAAGGCCGCGTTGCTGGCGTTTTTCCATAGGCTCCGCCCCCCTGAC
GAGCATCACAAAAATCGACGCTCAAGTCAGAGGTGGCGAAACCCGACAGGACTATAAAGATACCAGGCGT
TTCCCCCTGGAAGCTCCCTCGTGCGCTCTCCTGTTCCGACCCTGCCGCTTACCGGATACCTGTCCGCCTT
TCTCCCTTCGGGAAGCGTGGCGCTTTCTCATAGCTCACGCTGTAGGTATCTCAGTTCGGTGTAGGTCGTT
CGCTCCAAGCTGGGCTGTGTGCACGAACCCCCCGTTCAGCCCGACCGCTGCGCCTTATCCGGTAACTATC
GTCTTGAGTCCAACCCGGTAAGACACGACTTATCGCCACTGGCAGCAGCCACTGGTAACAGGATTAGCAG
AGCGAGGTATGTAGGCGGTGCTACAGAGTTCTTGAAGTGGTGGCCTAACTACGGCTACACTAGAAGAACA
GTATTTGGTATCTGCGCTCTGCTGAAGCCAGTTACCTTCGGAAAAAGAGTTGGTAGCTCTTGATCCGGCA
AACAAACCACCGCTGGTAGCGGTGGTTTTTTTGTTTGCAAGCAGCAGATTACGCGCAGAAAAAAAGGATC
TCAAGAAGATCCTTTGATCTTTTCTACGGGGTCTGACGCTCAGTGGAACGAAAACTCACGTTAAGGGATT
TTGGTCATGAGATTATCAAAAAGGATCTTCACCTAGATCCTTTTAAATTAAAAATGAAGTTTTAAATCAA
TCTAAAGTATATATGAGTAACCTGAGGCTATGGCAGGGCCTGCCGCCCCGACGTTGGCTGCGAGCCCTGG
GCCTTCACCCGAACTTGGGGGGTGGGGTGGGGAAAAGGAAGAAACGCGGGCGTATTGGCCCCAATGGGGT
CTCGGTGGGGTATCGACAGAGTGCCAGCCCTGGGACCGAACCCCGCGTTTATGAACAAACGACCCAACAC
CGTGCGTTTTATTCTGTCTTTTTATTGCCGTCATAGCGCGGGTTCCTTCCGGTATTGTCTCCTTCCGTGT
TTCAGTTAGCCTCCCCCTAGGGTGGGCGAAGAACTCCAGCATGAGATCCCCGCGCTGGAGGATCATCCAG
CCGGCGTCCCGGAAAACGATTCCGAAGCCCAACCTTTCATAGAAGGCGGCGGTGGAATCGAAATCTCGTG
ATGGCAGGTTGGGCGTCGCTTGGTCGGTCATTTCGAACCCCAGAGTCCCGCTCAGAAGAACTCGTCAAGA
AGGCGATAGAAGGCGATGCGCTGCGAATCGGGAGCGGCGATACCGTAAAGCACGAGGAAGCGGTCAGCCC
ATTCGCCGCCAAGCTCTTCAGCAATATCACGGGTAGCCAACGCTATGTCCTGATAGCGGTCCGCCACACC
CAGCCGGCCACAGTCGATGAATCCAGAAAAGCGGCCATTTTCCACCATGATATTCGGCAAGCAGGCATCG
CCATGGGTCACGACGAGATCCTCGCCGTCGGGCATGCTCGCCTTGAGCCTGGCGAACAGTTCGGCTGGCG
CGAGCCCCTGATGCTCTTCGTCCAGATCATCCTGATCGACAAGACCGGCTTCCATCCGAGTACGTGCTCG
CTCGATGCGATGTTTCGCTTGGTGGTCGAATGGGCAGGTAGCCGGATCAAGCGTATGCAGCCGCCGCATT
GCATCAGCCATGATGGATACTTTCTCGGCAGGAGCAAGGTGAGATGACAGGAGATCCTGCCCCGGCACTT
CGCCCAATAGCAGCCAGTCCCTTCCCGCTTCAGTGACAACGTCGAGCACAGCTGCGCAAGGAACGCCCGT
CGTGGCCAGCCACGATAGCCGCGCTGCCTCGTCTTGCAGTTCATTCAGGGCACCGGACAGGTCGGTCTTG
ACAAAAAGAACCGGGCGCCCCTGCGCTGACAGCCGGAACACGGCGGCATCAGAGCAGCCGATTGTCTGTT
GTGCCCAGTCATAGCCGAATAGCCTCTCCACCCAAGCGGCCGGAGAACCTGCGTGCAATCCATCTTGTTC
AATCATGCGAAACGATCCTCATCCTGTCTCTTGATCGATCTTTGCAAAAGCCTAGGCCTCCAAAAAAGCC
TCCTCACTA
Features (pLannotate 1.2.2; 16 found; start..end, strand, type, name):
    321..425     -  promoter       AmpR promoter: bla
    452..880     +  rep_origin     f1 ori (sequence partly withheld): f1 bacteriophage origin of replication; arrow indicates direction of (+) strand synthesis
    914..1035    -  polyA_signal   SV40 poly(A) signal: SV40 polyadenylation signal
   1058..1142    -  CDS            large T antigen (fragment): large T antigen from SV40 (simian virus 40)
   1252..1269    +  CDS            Thy1.1 (fragment): mouse GPI-anchored cell surface glycoprotein of the immunoglobulin superfamily This allele of Thy1 is also known as CD90.1.
   1291..1587    -  CDS            SRP14 (fragment): SRP14_CANLF - Experimental evidence at protein level: Swiss-Prot protein existence level 1. Signal-recognition-particle assembly has a crucial role in targeting secretory proteins to the rough endoplasmic reticulum membrane. SRP9 together with SRP14 and the Alu portion of the SRP RNA, constitutes the elongation arrest domain of SRP. The complex of SRP9 and SRP14 is required for SRP RNA binding. From Canis lupus familiaris (Dog) (Canis familiaris).
   1588..1623    -  misc_feature   MCS (fragment): multiple cloning site
   1624..2340    -  CDS            EGFP: EGFP is a basic (constitutively fluorescent) green fluorescent protein published in 1996, derived from Aequorea victoria. It is reported to be a rapidly-maturing weak dimer with moderate acid sensitivity.
   2385..2588    -  promoter       CMV promoter: human cytomegalovirus (CMV) immediate early promoter
   2589..2892    -  enhancer       CMV enhancer: human cytomegalovirus immediate early enhancer
   3067..3655    -  rep_origin     ori: high-copy-number ColE1/pMB1/pBR322/pUC origin of replication
   3877..3893    +  polyA_signal   bGH poly(A) signal (fragment): bovine growth hormone polyadenylation signal
   3984..4031    -  polyA_signal   HSV TK poly(A) signal: herpes simplex virus thymidine kinase polyadenylation signal (Cole and Stacy, 1985)
   4090..4242    -  CDS            ble (fragment): BLE_KLEPN - Experimental evidence at protein level: Swiss-Prot protein existence level 1. Binding protein with a strong affinity to the bleomycin family of antibiotics. Binds to CL990; an antimitotic-antibiotic compound. From Klebsiella pneumoniae.
   4263..5057    -  CDS            NeoR/KanR: aminoglycoside phosphotransferase from Tn5; aph(3')-II (or nptII); confers resistance to neomycin, kanamycin, and G418 (Geneticin®)
   5092..319     -  promoter       SV40 promoter (across the origin): SV40 enhancer and early promoter
