[The description below was written by a language model from this plasmid's Addgene catalogue record and pLannotate feature annotations shown in this document.]
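Description:
pcDNA3.1(+)-GRP78/BiP is catalogued as a mammalian expression plasmid built on the unmodified Invitrogen pcDNA3.1(+) backbone (5,428 bp). It carries a roughly 1,950 bp human GRP78/BiP (HSPA5) cDNA cloned between HindIII and XhoI sites, both of which are retained. The insert is driven by the strong constitutive CMV immediate-early promoter, and no epitope tag or fusion partner is recorded. HSPA5 encodes the major Hsp70-family chaperone of the endoplasmic reticulum lumen and is a central marker and regulator of the unfolded protein response. The plasmid is propagated at high copy in E. coli under ampicillin selection, while the neomycin resistance marker allows G418 selection of stably transfected mammalian cells. The depositor notes that a D238G substitution seen on sequencing is a known human GRP78 variant that does not alter chaperone or ATPase activity. The associated publication concerns homocysteine-induced ER stress and lipid biosynthesis, which fits use of the plasmid to overexpress GRP78 in cultured cells.

The accompanying feature table does not match this description and should be treated with caution. It comes from a 5,130 nt sequencing record, shorter than the roughly 7.4 kb expected for backbone plus insert, and contains no HSPA5 annotation. Instead it shows a CMV enhancer/promoter driving EGFP, followed by a multiple cloning site fragment, a canine SRP14 fragment and an SV40 poly(A) signal. It also shows an SV40 promoter–NeoR/KanR cassette with an HSV TK poly(A) signal, an f1 origin and a pUC-type origin. That layout resembles an EGFP fusion vector with kanamycin/neomycin resistance rather than pcDNA3.1(+), so the table appears to describe a different construct from the catalogue entry.
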