Addgene plasmid #32701: pcDNA3.1(+)-GRP78/BiP
Depositing lab: Richard C. Austin. Depositing organization: McMaster University. Publication: Homocysteine-induced endoplasmic reticulum stress causes dysregulation of the cholesterol and triglyceride biosynthetic pathways. Werstuck GH, Lentz SR, Dayal S, Hossain GS, Sood SK, Shi YY, Zhou J, Maeda N, Krisans SK, Malinow MR, Austin RC. J Clin Invest. 2001 May;107(10):1263-73. 10.1172/JCI11596 PubMed 11375416.
Backbone
  Vector backbone: pcDNA3.1(+)
  Backbone manufacturer: Invitrogen
  Backbone size w/o insert (bp): 5428
  Modifications to backbone: none
  Vector type: Mammalian Expression
  Selectable markers: Neomycin (select with G418)
Growth in bacteria
  Bacterial resistance: Ampicillin, 100 μg/mL
  Growth temperature: 37°C
  Growth strain: DH5alpha
  Copy number: High Copy
Gene/Insert
  Gene/Insert name: GRP78/BiP
  Species: H. sapiens (human)
  Insert size (bp): 1950
  Entrez Gene: HSPA5 (a.k.a. BIP, GRP78, HEL-S-89n)
  Promoter: CMV
  Cloning method: Restriction Enzyme; 5′ cloning site HindIII (not destroyed); 3′ cloning site XHOI (not destroyed)
  Sequencing primers: 5′ T7
Terms and licenses: Academic/Nonprofit Terms; Industry Terms: Not Available to Industry
Depositor comments: The D238G point mutation found in the Addgene sequence is a known variation in human GRP78 that does not alter its chaperone or ATPase activities.
How to cite: pcDNA3.1(+)-GRP78/BiP was a gift from Richard C. Austin (Addgene plasmid # 32701 ; http://n2t.net/addgene:32701 ; RRID:Addgene_32701)
