>Addgene plasmid #32701 | pcDNA3.1(+)-GRP78/BiP | addgene partial sequence | sequence record 57730 | CMV-F 5'-CGCAAATGGGCGGTAGGCGTG-3'
TCTCTGGCTAACTAGAGAACCCACTGCTTACTGGCTTATCGAAATTAATACGACTCACTATAGGGAGACC
CAAGCTGGCTAGCGTTTAAACTTAAGCTTGCCACCATGAAGCTCTCCCTGGTGGCCGCGATGCTGCTGCT
GCTCAGCGCGGCGCGGGCCGAGGAGGAGGACAAGAAGGAGGACGTGGGCACGGTGGTCGGCATCGACCTG
GGGACCACCTACTCCTGCGTCGGCGTGTTCAAGAACGGCCGCGTGGAGATCATCGCCAACGATCAGGGCA
ACCGCATCACGCCGTCCTATGTCGCCTTCACTCCTGAAGGGGAACGTCTGATTGGCGATGCCGCCAAGAA
CCAGCTCACCTCCAACCCCGAGAACACGGTCTTTGACGCCAAGCGGCTCATCGGCCGCACGTGGAATGAC
CCGTCTGTGCAGCAGGACATCAAGTTCTTGCCGTTCAAGGTGGTTGAAAAGAAAACTAAACCATACATTC
AAGTTGATATTGGAGGTGGGCAAACAAAGACATTTGCTCCTGAAGAAATTTCTGCCATGGTTCTCACTAA
AATGAAAGAAACCGCTGAGGCTTATTTGGGAAAGAAGGTTACCCATGCAGTTGTTACTGTACCAGCCTAT
TTTAATGATGCCCAACGCCAAGCAACCAAAGACGCTGGAACTATTGCTGGCCTAAATGTTATGAGGATCA
TCAACGAGCCTACGGCAGCTGCTATTGCTTATGGCCTGGATAAGAGGGAGGGGGAGAAGAACATCCTGGT
GTTTGACCTGGGTGGCGGAACCTTCGATGTGTCTCTTCTCACCATTGGCAATGGTGTCTTCGAAGTTGTG
GCCACT
