LOCUS       Exported 7334 bp ds-DNA circular SYN 12-MAY-2021
DEFINITION  synthetic circular DNA
ACCESSION   .
VERSION     .
KEYWORDS    pcDNA3.1(+)-GRP78/BiP
SOURCE      synthetic DNA construct
  ORGANISM  synthetic DNA construct
REFERENCE   1 (bases 1 to 7334)
  AUTHORS   Werstuck GH, Lentz SR, Dayal S, Hossain GS, Sood SK, Shi YY, Zhou J,
            Maeda N, Krisans SK, Malinow MR, Austin RC
  TITLE     Homocysteine-induced endoplasmic reticulum stress causes
            dysregulation of the cholesterol and triglyceride biosynthetic
            pathways.
  JOURNAL   J Clin Invest. 2001 May;107(10):1263-73.
  PUBMED    11375416
REFERENCE   2 (bases 1 to 7334)
  AUTHORS   .
  TITLE     Direct Submission
  JOURNAL   Exported May 12, 2021 from SnapGene Server 1.1.58
            http://www.snapgene.com
FEATURES             Location/Qualifiers
     source          1..7334
                     /organism="synthetic DNA construct"
                     /mol_type="other DNA"
     primer_bind     complement(46..65)
                     /label=pRS-marker
                     /note="pRS vectors, use to sequence yeast selectable
                     marker"
     enhancer        237..616
                     /label=CMV enhancer
                     /note="human cytomegalovirus immediate early enhancer"
     promoter        617..820
                     /label=CMV promoter
                     /note="human cytomegalovirus (CMV) immediate early
                     promoter"
     primer_bind     771..791
                     /label=CMV-F
                     /note="Human CMV immediate early promoter, forward primer"
     primer_bind     865..884
                     /label=T7
                     /note="T7 promoter, forward primer"
     promoter        865..883
                     /label=T7 promoter
                     /note="promoter for bacteriophage T7 RNA polymerase"
     primer_bind     complement(2927..2944)
                     /label=BGH-rev
                     /note="Bovine growth hormone terminator, reverse primer.
                     Also called BGH reverse"
     polyA_signal    2933..3157
                     /label=bGH poly(A) signal
                     /note="bovine growth hormone polyadenylation signal"
     rep_origin      3203..3631
                     /direction=RIGHT
                     /label=f1 ori
                     /note="f1 bacteriophage origin of replication; arrow
                     indicates direction of (+) strand synthesis"
     primer_bind     complement(3290..3309)
                     /label=F1ori-R
                     /note="F1 origin, reverse primer"
     primer_bind     3500..3521
                     /label=F1ori-F
                     /note="F1 origin, forward primer"
     primer_bind     complement(3640..3660)
                     /label=pBABE 3'
                     /note="SV40 enhancer, reverse primer for pBABE vectors"
     promoter        3645..3974
                     /label=SV40 promoter
                     /note="SV40 enhancer and early promoter"
     rep_origin      3825..3960
                     /label=SV40 ori
                     /note="SV40 origin of replication"
     primer_bind     3887..3906
                     /label=SV40pro-F
                     /note="SV40 promoter/origin, forward primer"
     CDS             4041..4835
                     /codon_start=1
                     /gene="aph(3')-II (or nptII)"
                     /product="aminoglycoside phosphotransferase from Tn5"
                     /label=NeoR/KanR
                     /note="confers resistance to neomycin, kanamycin, and G418
                     (Geneticin(R))"
                     /translation="MIEQDGLHAGSPAAWVERLFGYDWAQQTIGCSDAAVFRLSAQGRP
                     VLFVKTDLSGALNELQDEAARLSWLATTGVPCAAVLDVVTEAGRDWLLLGEVPGQDLLS
                     SHLAPAEKVSIMADAMRRLHTLDPATCPFDHQAKHRIERARTRMEAGLVDQDDLDEEHQ
                     GLAPAELFARLKARMPDGEDLVVTHGDACLPNIMVENGRFSGFIDCGRLGVADRYQDIA
                     LATRDIAEELGGEWADRFLVLYGIAAPDSQRIAFYRLLDEFF"
     primer_bind     complement(4095..4114)
                     /label=Neo-R
                     /note="Neomycin resistance gene, reverse primer"
     primer_bind     4705..4724
                     /label=Neo-F
                     /note="Neomycin resistance gene, forward primer"
     polyA_signal    5009..5130
                     /label=SV40 poly(A) signal
                     /note="SV40 polyadenylation signal"
     primer_bind     complement(5046..5065)
                     /label=SV40pA-R
                     /note="SV40 polyA, reverse primer"
     primer_bind     5100..5119
                     /label=EBV-rev
                     /note="SV40 polyA terminator, reverse primer"
     primer_bind     complement(5179..5195)
                     /label=M13 rev
                     /note="common sequencing primer, one of multiple similar
                     variants"
     primer_bind     complement(5179..5195)
                     /label=M13 Reverse
                     /note="In lacZ gene. Also called M13-rev"
     primer_bind     complement(5192..5214)
                     /label=M13/pUC Reverse
                     /note="In lacZ gene"
     protein_bind    5203..5219
                     /label=lac operator
                     /bound_moiety="lac repressor encoded by lacI"
                     /note="The lac repressor binds to the lac operator to
                     inhibit transcription in E. coli. This inhibition can be
                     relieved by adding lactose or
                     isopropyl-beta-D-thiogalactopyranoside (IPTG)."
     promoter        complement(5227..5257)
                     /label=lac promoter
                     /note="promoter for the E. coli lac operon"
     protein_bind    5272..5293
                     /label=CAP binding site
                     /bound_moiety="E. coli catabolite activator protein"
                     /note="CAP binding activates transcription in the presence
                     of cAMP."
     primer_bind     complement(5410..5427)
                     /label=L4440
                     /note="L4440 vector, forward primer"
     rep_origin      complement(5581..6169)
                     /direction=LEFT
                     /label=ori
                     /note="high-copy-number ColE1/pMB1/pBR322/pUC origin of
                     replication"
     primer_bind     complement(5661..5680)
                     /label=pBR322ori-F
                     /note="pBR322 origin, forward primer"
     CDS             complement(6340..7200)
                     /codon_start=1
                     /gene="bla"
                     /product="beta-lactamase"
                     /label=AmpR
                     /note="confers resistance to ampicillin, carbenicillin, and
                     related antibiotics"
                     /translation="MSIQHFRVALIPFFAAFCLPVFAHPETLVKVKDAEDQLGARVGYI
                     ELDLNSGKILESFRPEERFPMMSTFKVLLCGAVLSRIDAGQEQLGRRIHYSQNDLVEYS
                     PVTEKHLTDGMTVRELCSAAITMSDNTAANLLLTTIGGPKELTAFLHNMGDHVTRLDRW
                     EPELNEAIPNDERDTTMPVAMATTLRKLLTGELLTLASRQQLIDWMEADKVAGPLLRSA
                     LPAGWFIADKSGAGERGSRGIIAALGPDGKPSRIVVIYTTGSQATMDERNRQIAEIGAS
                     LIKHW"
     primer_bind     6963..6982
                     /label=Amp-R
                     /note="Ampicillin resistance gene, reverse primer"
     promoter        complement(7201..7305)
                     /gene="bla"
                     /label=AmpR promoter
ORIGIN
        1 tcgacggatc gggagatctc ccgatcccct atggtgcact ctcagtacaa tctgctctga
       61 tgccgcatag ttaagccagt atctgctccc tgcttgtgtg ttggaggtcg ctgagtagtg
      121 cgcgagcaaa atttaagcta caacaaggca aggcttgacc gacaattgca tgaagaatct
      181 gcttagggtt aggcgttttg cgctgcttcg cgatgtacgg gccagatata cgcgttgaca
      241 ttgattattg actagttatt aatagtaatc aattacgggg tcattagttc atagcccata
      301 tatggagttc cgcgttacat aacttacggt aaatggcccg cctggctgac cgcccaacga
      361 cccccgccca ttgacgtcaa taatgacgta tgttcccata gtaacgccaa tagggacttt
      421 ccattgacgt caatgggtgg agtatttacg gtaaactgcc cacttggcag tacatcaagt
      481 gtatcatatg ccaagtacgc cccctattga cgtcaatgac ggtaaatggc ccgcctggca
      541 ttatgcccag tacatgacct tatgggactt tcctacttgg cagtacatct acgtattagt
      601 catcgctatt accatggtga tgcggttttg gcagtacatc aatgggcgtg gatagcggtt
      661 tgactcacgg ggatttccaa gtctccaccc cattgacgtc aatgggagtt tgttttggca
      721 ccaaaatcaa cgggactttc caaaatgtcg taacaactcc gccccattga cgcaaatggg
      781 cggtaggcgt gtacggtggg aggtctatat aagcagagct ctctggctaa ctagagaacc
      841 cactgcttac tggcttatcg aaattaatac gactcactat agggagaccc aagctggcta
      901 gcgtttaaac ttaagcttgc caccatgaag ctctccctgg tggccgcgat gctgctgctg
      961 ctcagcgcgg cgcgggccga ggaggaggac aagaaggagg acgtgggcac ggtggtcggc
     1021 atcgacctgg ggaccaccta ctcctgcgtc ggcgtgttca agaacggccg cgtggagatc
     1081 atcgccaacg atcagggcaa ccgcatcacg ccgtcctatg tcgccttcac tcctgaaggg
     1141 gaacgtctga ttggcgatgc cgccaagaac cagctcacct ccaaccccga gaacacggtc
     1201 tttgacgcca agcggctcat cggccgcacg tggaatgacc cgtctgtgca gcaggacatc
     1261 aagttcttgc cgttcaaggt ggttgaaaag aaaactaaac catacattca agttgatatt
     1321 ggaggtgggc aaacaaagac atttgctcct gaagaaattt ctgccatggt tctcactaaa
     1381 atgaaagaaa ccgctgaggc ttatttggga aagaaggtta cccatgcagt tgttactgta
     1441 ccagcctatt ttaatgatgc ccaacgccaa gcaaccaaag acgctggaac tattgctggc
     1501 ctaaatgtta tgaggatcat caacgagcct acggcagctg ctattgctta tggcctggat
     1561 aagagggagg gggagaagaa catcctggtg tttgacctgg gtggcggaac cttcgatgtg
     1621 tctcttctca ccattggcaa tggtgtcttc gaagttgtgg ccactaatgg agatactcat
     1681 ctgggtggag aagactttga ccagcgtgtc atggaacact tcatcaaact gtacaaaaag
     1741 aagacgggca aagatgtcag gaaagacaat agagctgtgc agaaactccg gcgcgaggta
     1801 gaaaaggcca aacgggccct gtcttctcag catcaagcaa gaattgaaat tgagtccttc
     1861 tatgaaggag aagacttttc tgagaccctg actcgggcca aatttgaaga gctcaacatg
     1921 gatctgttcc ggtctactat gaagcccgtc cagaaagtgt tggaagattc tgatttgaag
     1981 aagtctgata ttgatgaaat tgttcttgtt ggtggctcga ctcgaattcc aaagattcag
     2041 caactggtta aagagttctt caatggcaag gaaccatccc gtggcataaa cccagatgaa
     2101 gctgtagcgt atggtgctgc tgtccaggct ggtgtgctct ctggtgatca agatacaggt
     2161 gacctggtac tgcttgatgt atgtcccctt acacttggta ttgaaactgt gggaggtgtc
     2221 atgaccaaac tgattccaag gaacacagtg gtgcctacca agaagtctca gatcttttct
     2281 acagcttctg ataatcaacc aactgttaca atcaaggtct atgaaggtga aagacccctg
     2341 acaaaagaca atcatcttct gggtacattt gatctgactg gaattcctcc tgctcctcgt
     2401 ggggtcccac agattgaagt cacctttgag atagatgtga atggtattct tcgagtgaca
     2461 gctgaagaca agggtacagg gaacaaaaat aagatcacaa tcaccaatga ccagaatcgc
     2521 ctgacacctg aagaaatcga aaggatggtt aatgatgctg agaagtttgc tgaggaagac
     2581 aaaaagctca aggagcgcat tgatactaga aatgagttgg aaagctatgc ctattctcta
     2641 aagaatcaga ttggagataa agaaaagctg ggaggtaaac tttcctctga agataaggag
     2701 accatggaaa aagctgtaga agaaaagatt gaatggctgg aaagccacca agatgctgac
     2761 attgaagact tcaaagctaa gaagaaggaa ctggaagaaa ttgttcaacc aattatcagc
     2821 aaactctatg gaagtgcagg ccctccccca actggtgaag aggatacagc agaaaaagat
     2881 gagttgtagc tcgagtctag agggcccgtt taaacccgct gatcagcctc gactgtgcct
     2941 tctagttgcc agccatctgt tgtttgcccc tcccccgtgc cttccttgac cctggaaggt
     3001 gccactccca ctgtcctttc ctaataaaat gaggaaattg catcgcattg tctgagtagg
     3061 tgtcattcta ttctgggggg tggggtgggg caggacagca agggggagga ttgggaagac
     3121 aatagcaggc atgctgggga tgcggtgggc tctatggctt ctgaggcgga aagaaccagc
     3181 tggggctcta gggggtatcc ccnnnnnnnn nnnnnnnnnn nnnnnnnnnn nnnnnnnnnn
     3241 nnnnnnnnnn nnnnnnnnnn nnnnnnnnnn nnnnnnnnnn nnnnnnnnnn nnnnnnnnnn
     3301 nnnnnnnnnn nnnnnnnnnn nnnnnncnnn nnnnnnnnnn nnnnnnnnnn nnnnnnnnnn
     3361 nnnnnnnnnn nnnnnnnnnn nnnnnnnnnn nnnnnnnnnn nnnnnnnnnn nnnnnnnnan
     3421 nnnnnnnnnn nnnnnnnnnn nnnnnnnnnn nnnnnnnnnn nnnnnnnncc tttgacgttg
     3481 gagtccacgt tctttaatag tggactcttg ttccaaactg gaacaacact caaccctatc
     3541 tcggtctatt cttttgattt ataagggatt ttgccgattt cggcctattg gttaaaaaat
     3601 gagctgattt aacaaaaatt taacgcgaat taattctgtg gaatgtgtgt cagttagggt
     3661 gtggaaagtc cccaggctcc ccagcaggca gaagtatgca aagcatgcat ctcaattagt
     3721 cagcaaccag gtgtggaaag tccccaggct ccccagcagg cagaagtatg caaagcatgc
     3781 atctcaatta gtcagcaacc atagtcccgc ccctaactcc gcccatcccg cccctaactc
     3841 cgcccagttc cgcccattct ccgccccatg gctgactaat tttttttatt tatgcagagg
     3901 ccgaggccgc ctctgcctct gagctattcc agaagtagtg aggaggcttt tttggaggcc
     3961 taggcttttg caaaaagctc ccgggagctt gtatatccat tttcggatct gatcaagaga
     4021 caggatgagg atcgtttcgc atgattgaac aagatggatt gcacgcaggt tctccggccg
     4081 cttgggtgga gaggctattc ggctatgact gggcacaaca gacaatcggc tgctctgatg
     4141 ccgccgtgtt ccggctgtca gcgcaggggc gcccggttct ttttgtcaag accgacctgt
     4201 ccggtgccct gaatgaactg caggacgagg cagcgcggct atcgtggctg gccacgacgg
     4261 gcgttccttg cgcagctgtg ctcgacgttg tcactgaagc gggaagggac tggctgctat
     4321 tgggcgaagt gccggggcag gatctcctgt catctcacct tgctcctgcc gagaaagtat
     4381 ccatcatggc tgatgcaatg cggcggctgc atacgcttga tccggctacc tgcccattcg
     4441 accaccaagc gaaacatcgc atcgagcgag cacgtactcg gatggaagcc ggtcttgtcg
     4501 atcaggatga tctggacgaa gagcatcagg ggctcgcgcc agccgaactg ttcgccaggc
     4561 tcaaggcgcg catgcccgac ggcgaggatc tcgtcgtgac ccatggcgat gcctgcttgc
     4621 cgaatatcat ggtggaaaat ggccgctttt ctggattcat cgactgtggc cggctgggtg
     4681 tggcggaccg ctatcaggac atagcgttgg ctacccgtga tattgctgaa gagcttggcg
     4741 gcgaatgggc tgaccgcttc ctcgtgcttt acggtatcgc cgctcccgat tcgcagcgca
     4801 tcgccttcta tcgccttctt gacgagttct tctgagcggg actctggggt tcgaaatgac
     4861 cgaccaagcg acgcccaacc tgccatcacg agatttcgat tccaccgccg ccttctatga
     4921 aaggttgggc ttcggaatcg ttttccggga cgccggctgg atgatcctcc agcgcgggga
     4981 tctcatgctg gagttcttcg cccaccccaa cttgtttatt gcagcttata atggttacaa
     5041 ataaagcaat agcatcacaa atttcacaaa taaagcattt ttttcactgc attctagttg
     5101 tggtttgtcc aaactcatca atgtatctta tcatgtctgt ataccgtcga cctctagcta
     5161 gagcttggcg taatcatggt catagctgtt tcctgtgtga aattgttatc cgctcacaat
     5221 tccacacaac atacgagccg gaagcataaa gtgtaaagcc tggggtgcct aatgagtgag
     5281 ctaactcaca ttaattgcgt tgcgctcact gcccgctttc cagtcgggaa acctgtcgtg
     5341 ccagctgcat taatgaatcg gccaacgcgc ggggagaggc ggtttgcgta ttgggcgctc
     5401 ttccgcttcc tcgctcactg actcgctgcg ctcggtcgtt cggctgcggc gagcggtatc
     5461 agctcactca aaggcggtaa tacggttatc cacagaatca ggggataacg caggaaagaa
     5521 catgtgagca aaaggccagc aaaaggccag gaaccgtaaa aaggccgcgt tgctggcgtt
     5581 tttccatagg ctccgccccc ctgacgagca tcacaaaaat cgacgctcaa gtcagaggtg
     5641 gcgaaacccg acaggactat aaagatacca ggcgtttccc cctggaagct ccctcgtgcg
     5701 ctctcctgtt ccgaccctgc cgcttaccgg atacctgtcc gcctttctcc cttcgggaag
     5761 cgtggcgctt tctcatagct cacgctgtag gtatctcagt tcggtgtagg tcgttcgctc
     5821 caagctgggc tgtgtgcacg aaccccccgt tcagcccgac cgctgcgcct tatccggtaa
     5881 ctatcgtctt gagtccaacc cggtaagaca cgacttatcg ccactggcag cagccactgg
     5941 taacaggatt agcagagcga ggtatgtagg cggtgctaca gagttcttga agtggtggcc
     6001 taactacggc tacactagaa gaacagtatt tggtatctgc gctctgctga agccagttac
     6061 cttcggaaaa agagttggta gctcttgatc cggcaaacaa accaccgctg gtagcggtgg
     6121 tttttttgtt tgcaagcagc agattacgcg cagaaaaaaa ggatctcaag aagatccttt
     6181 gatcttttct acggggtctg acgctcagtg gaacgaaaac tcacgttaag ggattttggt
     6241 catgagatta tcaaaaagga tcttcaccta gatcctttta aattaaaaat gaagttttaa
     6301 atcaatctaa agtatatatg agtaaacttg gtctgacagt taccaatgct taatcagtga
     6361 ggcacctatc tcagcgatct gtctatttcg ttcatccata gttgcctgac tccccgtcgt
     6421 gtagataact acgatacggg agggcttacc atctggcccc agtgctgcaa tgataccgcg
     6481 agacccacgc tcaccggctc cagatttatc agcaataaac cagccagccg gaagggccga
     6541 gcgcagaagt ggtcctgcaa ctttatccgc ctccatccag tctattaatt gttgccggga
     6601 agctagagta agtagttcgc cagttaatag tttgcgcaac gttgttgcca ttgctacagg
     6661 catcgtggtg tcacgctcgt cgtttggtat ggcttcattc agctccggtt cccaacgatc
     6721 aaggcgagtt acatgatccc ccatgttgtg caaaaaagcg gttagctcct tcggtcctcc
     6781 gatcgttgtc agaagtaagt tggccgcagt gttatcactc atggttatgg cagcactgca
     6841 taattctctt actgtcatgc catccgtaag atgcttttct gtgactggtg agtactcaac
     6901 caagtcattc tgagaatagt gtatgcggcg accgagttgc tcttgcccgg cgtcaatacg
     6961 ggataatacc gcgccacata gcagaacttt aaaagtgctc atcattggaa aacgttcttc
     7021 ggggcgaaaa ctctcaagga tcttaccgct gttgagatcc agttcgatgt aacccactcg
     7081 tgcacccaac tgatcttcag catcttttac tttcaccagc gtttctgggt gagcaaaaac
     7141 aggaaggcaa aatgccgcaa aaaagggaat aagggcgaca cggaaatgtt gaatactcat
     7201 actcttcctt tttcaatatt attgaagcat ttatcagggt tattgtctca tgagcggata
     7261 catatttgaa tgtatttaga aaaataaaca aataggggtt ccgcgcacat ttccccgaaa
     7321 agtgccacct gacg
//
